>Addgene plasmid #16269 | pGEM mouse dbx-1 [TJ#11] | addgene partial sequence | sequence record 22676 | T7 5'-TAATACGACTCACTATAGGG-3'
GCTCCTCTAGACTTTAAGACCATTGCAGAGAAAAATAATGAGAGGGACACAGCCAGCCCTTCATTATGGT
CATTCACAATAACCTCAGTATAAAACATCCATACAAAATATAGATACACAGTAGAGCACATCTCAGGTAA
GCTGCCCAGACTGCAAAGCTGGGTGAAACGTGTCGGAGAGTCAGACAAGTCCACACCCCAGTGCCAGGAG
CTGGCACTCTGAAAAGGCTCCCGTTGGAGTAGCAGAAGGACATCAAGCAGAGCACTGGATACACATGTCT
ACAGAGAGAAATCGCTTCCTCCCGCCAAAGGAGCATCAAGAAATGAAAAGCTTGCTTGATAGTGCTTTCC
CCTTAGACAGGGAGACGGTGCCCTTATTCTCTTTCAGAATCTCCTGTGCTTTCTACTCTCAAGGTGAAAA
GACAGGATGGCTGACTGATACCCCCTGCAGAAAGGTGGCCATCCAGGAAGTTAGGGGTCAGAGGCTTGGT
GTTTGACAGGACCTGGCTCACAGTAAGCACTGGCAGTGGAACTAGGGACACCCCTCTACACACACCCTGC
ACGCGGTGTCTAAAATAAATTTGCAATAAATAGATGCAATGTTGCTCTTGTAGAAAAGACCCACGCTCCC
GTGGGAAGGGTTGTTTAGAGGTGGCAGCACGGCGCAAGGAAATGTCTCTGGGACAACAGGAAGGGTGATG
CCACCCCTGAGAAGGTGGTGGGTCTGTTGTGAGAAGAGGCAGGATCCAGGATCCTGAACAGAGGTGGCCA
CGTGGGCGTTCCCTCTCCAGTTTTCCATTTGCACAGCCCCAGAAGCCCGCTGGAGGGGCTCC
