[The description below was written by a language model from this plasmid's Addgene catalogue record.]
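Description:
pGEM mouse dbx-1 [TJ#11] is a small bacterial cloning and in vitro transcription plasmid built on a Promega pGEM backbone of about 2.7 kb. It is maintained in E. coli as a high-copy plasmid under ampicillin selection. Although catalogued as a bacterial expression vector, it is not designed to produce protein. The record gives no feature table, so the exact pGEM variant, the origin of replication and any other backbone elements are not specified beyond the family name.

The insert is an approximately 850 bp fragment of the mouse Dbx1 3′ untranslated region. Dbx1 encodes a homeodomain transcription factor, and the associated publication concerns neurogenesis in the ventral spinal cord. The fragment was cloned between EcoRI at its 5′ end and XbaI at its 3′ end, and both sites remain intact. A T7 promoter lies on the 3′ side of the insert, where the T7 primer is also listed for sequencing. According to the depositor's note, linearising the plasmid with EcoRI and transcribing with T7 RNA polymerase gives a run-off transcript complementary to the Dbx1 mRNA, that is, an antisense riboprobe. Such probes are typically used for in situ hybridisation to map transcript distribution, and a probe drawn from the 3′UTR generally helps avoid cross-hybridisation with related homeobox genes, though the record does not state this rationale. The record does not mention a promoter on the opposite side of the insert for making a sense control.
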