Addgene plasmid #16269: pGEM mouse dbx-1 [TJ#11]
Depositing lab: Thomas Jessell. Depositing organization: Columbia University. Publication: A sonic hedgehog-independent, retinoid-activated pathway of neurogenesis in the ventral spinal cord. Pierani A, Brenner-Morton S, Chiang C, Jessell TM. Cell. 1999 Jun 25. 97(7):903-15. 10.1016/S0092-8674(00)80802-8 PubMed 10399918.
Backbone
  Vector backbone: pGEM
  Backbone manufacturer: Promega
  Backbone size w/o insert (bp): 2700
  Vector type: Bacterial Expression
Growth in bacteria
  Bacterial resistance: Ampicillin, 100 μg/mL
  Growth temperature: 37°C
  Growth strain: DH5alpha
  Copy number: High Copy
Gene/Insert
  Gene/Insert name: dbx1 3'UTR (alt name: dbx-1)
  Species: M. musculus (mouse)
  Insert size (bp): 850
  Entrez Gene: Dbx1 (a.k.a. Dbx, AI426026)
  Cloning method: Restriction Enzyme; 5′ cloning site EcoRI (not destroyed); 3′ cloning site XbaI (not destroyed)
  Sequencing primers: 5′ n/a; 3′ T7
Terms and licenses: Academic/Nonprofit Terms; Industry Terms: Not Available to Industry
Depositor comments: To make an antisense probe, cut with EcoRI and transcribe with T7.
How to cite: pGEM mouse dbx-1 [TJ#11] was a gift from Thomas Jessell (Addgene plasmid # 16269 ; http://n2t.net/addgene:16269 ; RRID:Addgene_16269)
